>Addgene plasmid #179683 | ND4.2-Left TALE-G1397-N-dead-mCherry | addgene full sequence | sequence record 351812 | Addgene NGS Result
TATTATTGAAGCATTTATCAGGGTTATTGTCTCATGAGCGGATACATATTTGAATGTATTTAGAAAAATA
AACAAATAGGGGTTCCGCGCACATTTCCCCGAAAAGTGCCACCTGACGTCGACGGATCGGGAGATCTCCC
GATCCCCTATGGTGCACTCTCAGTACAATCTGCTCTGATGCCGCATAGTTAAGCCAGTATCTGCTCCCTG
CTTGTGTGTTGGAGGTCGCTGAGTAGTGCGCGAGCAAAATTTAAGCTACAACAAGGCAAGGCTTGACCGA
CAATTGCATGAAGAATCTGCTTAGGGTTAGGCGTTTTGCGCTGCTTCGCGATGTACGGGCCAGATATACG
CGTTGACATTGATTATTGACTAGTTATTAATAGTAATCAATTACGGGGTCATTAGTTCATAGCCCATATA
TGGAGTTCCGCGTTACATAACTTACGGTAAATGGCCCGCCTGGCTGACCGCCCAACGACCCCCGCCCATT
GACGTCAATAATGACGTATGTTCCCATAGTAACGCCAATAGGGACTTTCCATTGACGTCAATGGGTGGAG
TATTTACGGTAAACTGCCCACTTGGCAGTACATCAAGTGTATCATATGCCAAGTACGCCCCCTATTGACG
TCAATGACGGTAAATGGCCCGCCTGGCATTATGCCCAGTACATGACCTTATGGGACTTTCCTACTTGGCA
GTACATCTACGTATTAGTCATCGCTATTACCATGGTGATGCGGTTTTGGCAGTACATCAATGGGCGTGGA
TAGCGGTTTGACTCACGGGGATTTCCAAGTCTCCACCCCATTGACGTCAATGGGAGTTTGTTTTGGCACC
AAAATCAACGGGACTTTCCAAAATGTCGTAACAACTCCGCCCCATTGACGCAAATGGGCGGTAGGCGTGT
ACGGTGGGAGGTCTATATAAGCAGAGCTCTCTGGCTAACTAGAGAACCCACTGCTTACTGGCTTATCGAA
ATTAATACGACTCACTATAGGGAGACCCAAGCTGGCTAGCACCATGGCCTCCGTTCTGACCCCGCTGCTG
CTGCGTGGCCTGACCGGCTCCGCTCGTCGTCTGCCAGTTCCGCGTGCGAAAATCCATTCCCTGGACTACA
AAGACCATGACGGTGATTATAAAGATCATGACATCGATTACAAGGATGACGATGACAAGATGGACATCGC
GGATCTGCGTACCCTGGGTTACAGCCAGCAGCAGCAGGAGAAGATCAAGCCGAAGGTGCGCAGCACCGTG
GCTCAGCACCACGAAGCCCTGGTGGGCCACGGTTTCACCCACGCTCACATCGTGGCCCTGAGCCAGCACC
CAGCCGCGCTGGGCACCGTGGCCGTGAAATATCAGGACATGATTGCTGCCCTGCCAGAGGCCACCCATGA
AGCTATTGTGGGCGTGGGCAAGCAGTGGAGCGGTGCTCGTGCGCTGGAGGCGCTGCTGACCGTGGCTGGT
GAACTGCGTGGTCCGCCGCTGCAGCTGGATACCGGTCAGCTGCTGAAAATTGCCAAACGTGGCGGTGTGA
CCGCGGTGGAAGCCGTGCATGCTTGGCGTAATGCTCTGACCGGTGCGCCGCTGAACTTAACGCCGGAACA
AGTTGTTGCAATTGCCAGCAACAACGGCGGCAAGCAAGCTCTGGAAACCGTGCAGGCCCTGCTTCCAGTC
CTGTGTCAGGCCCACGGCCTGACCCCTCAGCAGGTGGTCGCCATCGCCTCTAACATCGGCGGAAAGCAGG
CTCTGGAGACCGTGCAGCGGCTGCTGCCCGTGCTGTGCCAGGCCCACGGCCTGACACCTCAGCAGGTGGT
GGCCATTGCTAGCAACATCGGAGGCAAGCAGGCCCTGGAAACCGTGCAAAGACTGCTGCCCGTGCTGTGC
CAGGCCCACGGCCTCACACCCGAGCAAGTGGTGGCCATCGCTAGCAACAACGGCGGCAAGCAGGCTCTCG
AGACAGTCCAAGCTCTGCTGCCAGTGCTGTGCCAAGCTCACGGCCTGACACCCGAGCAGGTGGTCGCCAT
CGCCTCCCACGATGGCGGCAAACAGGCTCTGGAAACAGTGCAGGCCCTGCTGCCTGTGCTGTGCCAGGCC
CACGGCCTGACCCCTGAGCAGGTGGTGGCCATCGCCAGCAATGGCGGAGGCAAGCAGGCCCTGGAAACCG
TGCAGGCTCTGCTGCCTGTGCTGTGTCAAGCCCATGGCCTGACCCCTGAGCAGGTGGTGGCTATCGCCTC
TAATGGCGGAGGCAAGCAGGCCCTGGAAACCGTGCAGAGACTGCTGCCTGTGCTGTGCCAGGCCCATGGA
CTGACCCCTGAGCAGGTTGTTGCAATCGCCAGCCACGACGGCGGCAAACAAGCCCTGGAAACCGTGCAGG
CCCTGCTGCCCGTGCTGTGCCAGGCCCACGGACTGACCCCACAGCAGGTTGTGGCCATCGCCAGCAACAT
CGGCGGCAAGCAGGCCCTGGAAACAGTGCAGCGGCTGCTGCCTGTGCTGTGTCAGGCCCACGGCCTGACC
CCTCAACAGGTGGTGGCCATCGCCAGCCACGACGGCGGCAAGCAGGCTCTTGAGACCGTGCAGAGACTGC
TGCCCGTGCTGTGCCAGGCCCACGGACTGACACCTCAGCAGGTGGTGGCCATCGCCTCCCACGACGGCGG
GAGACCTGCCCTCGAAAGCATTGTGGCTCAGCTGAGCCGTCCAGACCCGGCGCTGGCGGCTCTGACCAAC
GATCACCTGGTGGCGCTGGCTTGCCTGGGCGGTCGTCCGGCCCTGGATGCCGTGAAGAAAGGCCTGGGTG
GATCCGGCAGCTACGCCCTGGGTCCGTATCAGATTAGCGCCCCGCAGCTGCCAGCTTACAATGGTCAGAC
CGTGGGTACCTTCTACTATGTGAACGACGCGGGCGGTCTGGAGAGCAAGGTGTTTAGCAGCGGCGGTCCA
ACCCCGTACCCAAACTATGCCAATGCCGGTCATGTGGCCGGTCAGAGCGCCCTGTTCATGCGTGATAACG
GCATCAGCGAGGGTCTGGTGTTCCACAACAACCCGGAAGGCACCTGCGGTTTTTGCGTGAACATGACCGA
GACCCTGCTGCCGGAAAACGCGAAAATGACCGTGGTGCCGCCGGAAGGTTCTGGCGGCTCAACTAATCTG
AGCGACATCATTGAGAAGGAGACTGGGAAACAGCTGGTCATTCAGGAGTCCATCCTGATGCTGCCTGAGG
AGGTGGAGGAAGTGATCGGCAACAAGCCAGAGTCTGACATCCTGGTGCACACCGCCTACGACGAGTCCAC
AGATGAGAATGTGATGCTGCTGACCTCTGACGCCCCCGAGTATAAGCCTTGGGCCCTGGTCATCCAGGAT
TCTAACGGCGAGAATAAGATCAAGATGCTGGGAAGCGGAGCTACTAACTTCAGCCTGCTGAAGCAGGCTG
GAGACGTGGAGGAGAACCCTGGACCTATGGTGTCCAAGGGCGAGGAAGATAACATGGCCATCATCAAGGA
GTTCATGAGGTTTAAGGTCCACATGGAGGGTTCAGTCAATGGCCACGAGTTCGAGATTGAAGGCGAGGGC
GAGGGCCGCCCCTACGAAGGGACACAGACGGCGAAATTGAAGGTGACCAAAGGCGGGCCATTGCCCTTCG
CATGGGACATCTTGTCCCCTCAGTTTATGTATGGCAGCAAGGCCTATGTTAAGCACCCCGCTGATATCCC
GGACTACTTGAAGCTGTCCTTTCCAGAGGGGTTTAAATGGGAGCGCGTTATGAATTTCGAAGACGGAGGA
GTGGTTACGGTGACGCAGGACTCATCCCTGCAGGACGGAGAATTTATATATAAGGTTAAGTTGAGAGGCA
CAAACTTCCCAAGCGACGGCCCTGTGATGCAGAAGAAAACAATGGGGTGGGAAGCTTCCAGCGAGCGCAT
GTACCCCGAAGATGGCGCCCTCAAGGGCGAGATAAAGCAAAGGCTGAAACTTAAGGACGGCGGTCATTAC
GACGCGGAGGTCAAGACAACTTACAAGGCTAAAAAACCCGTTCAGTTGCCTGGGGCTTACAATGTTAATA
TCAAACTTGACATCACAAGCCACAATGAAGACTATACGATCGTGGAGCAGTATGAACGAGCGGAAGGCAG
GCACTCAACGGGGGGGATGGACGAGCTTTACAAGTGATAAGGGGTCTTTGTCCTCTGTACTGTCTCTCTC
CTTGCCCCTAACCCAAAAAGCTTCATTTTTCTGTGTAGGCTGCACAAGAGCCTTGATTGAAGATATATTC
TTTCTGAACAGTATTTAAGGTTTCCAATAAAATGTACACCCCTCAGAACTTCTGAGGCGGAAAGAACCAG
CTGGGGCTCTAGGGGGTATCCCC
[124 nt withheld, positions 4364-4487]
C
[91 nt withheld, positions 4489-4579]
A
[49 nt withheld, positions 4581-4629]
CCTTTGACGTTGGAGTCCACGTTCTTT
[37 nt withheld, positions 4657-4693]
ACCCTATCTCGGTCTATTCTTTTGATTTATAAGGGATTTTGCCGATTTCGGCCTATTGGTTAAAAAATGA
GCTGATTTAACAAAAATTTAACGCGAATTAATTCTGTGGAATGTGTGTCAGTTAGGGTGTGGAAAGTCCC
CAGGCTCCCCAGCAGGCAGAAGTATGCAAAGCATGCATCTCAATTAGTCAGCAACCAGGTGTGGAAAGTC
CCCAGGCTCCCCAGCAGGCAGAAGTATGCAAAGCATGCATCTCAATTAGTCAGCAACCATAGTCCCGCCC
CTAACTCCGCCCATCCCGCCCCTAACTCCGCCCAGTTCCGCCCATTCTCCGCCCCATGGCTGACTAATTT
TTTTTATTTATGCAGAGGCCGAGGCCGCCTCTGCCTCTGAGCTATTCCAGAAGTAGTGAGGAGGCTTTTT
TGGAGGCCTAGGCTTTTGCAAAAAGCTCCCGGGAGCTTGTATATCCATTTTCGGATCTGATCAGCACGTG
TTGACAATTAATCATCGGCATAGTATATCGGCATAGTATAATACGACAAGGTGAGGAACTAAACCATGGC
CAAGCCTTTGTCTCAAGAAGAATCCACCCTCATTGAAAGAGCAACGGCTACAATCAACAGCATCCCCATC
TCTGAAGACTACAGCGTCGCCAGCGCAGCTCTCTCTAGCGACGGCCGCATCTTCACTGGTGTCAATGTAT
ATCATTTTACTGGGGGACCTTGTGCAGAACTCGTGGTGCTGGGCACTGCTGCTGCTGCGGCAGCTGGCAA
CCTGACTTGTATCGTCGCGATCGGAAATGAGAACAGGGGCATCTTGAGCCCCTGCGGACGGTGCCGACAG
GTGCTTCTCGATCTGCATCCTGGGATCAAAGCCATAGTGAAGGACAGTGATGGACAGCCGACGGCAGTTG
GGATTCGTGAATTGCTGCCCTCTGGTTATGTGTGGGAGGGCTAAGCACTTCGTGGCCGAGGAGCAGGACT
GACACGTGCTACGAGATTTCGATTCCACCGCCGCCTTCTATGAAAGGTTGGGCTTCGGAATCGTTTTCCG
GGACGCCGGCTGGATGATCCTCCAGCGCGGGGATCTCATGCTGGAGTTCTTCGCCCACCCCAACTTGTTT
ATTGCAGCTTATAATGGTTACAAATAAAGCAATAGCATCACAAATTTCACAAATAAAGCATTTTTTTCAC
TGCATTCTAGTTGTGGTTTGTCCAAACTCATCAATGTATCTTATCATGTCTGTATACCGTCGACCTCTAG
CTAGAGCTTGGCGTAATCATGGTCATAGCTGTTTCCTGTGTGAAATTGTTATCCGCTCACAATTCCACAC
AACATACGAGCCGGAAGCATAAAGTGTAAAGCCTGGGGTGCCTAATGAGTGAGCTAACTCACATTAATTG
CGTTGCGCTCACTGCCCGCTTTCCAGTCGGGAAACCTGTCGTGCCAGCTGCATTAATGAATCGGCCAACG
CGCGGGGAGAGGCGGTTTGCGTATTGGGCGCTCTTCCGCTTCCTCGCTCACTGACTCGCTGCGCTCGGTC
GTTCGGCTGCGGCGAGCGGTATCAGCTCACTCAAAGGCGGTAATACGGTTATCCACAGAATCAGGGGATA
ACGCAGGAAAGAACATGTGAGCAAAAGGCCAGCAAAAGGCCAGGAACCGTAAAAAGGCCGCGTTGCTGGC
GTTTTTCCATAGGCTCCGCCCCCCTGACGAGCATCACAAAAATCGACGCTCAAGTCAGAGGTGGCGAAAC
CCGACAGGACTATAAAGATACCAGGCGTTTCCCCCTGGAAGCTCCCTCGTGCGCTCTCCTGTTCCGACCC
TGCCGCTTACCGGATACCTGTCCGCCTTTCTCCCTTCGGGAAGCGTGGCGCTTTCTCATAGCTCACGCTG
TAGGTATCTCAGTTCGGTGTAGGTCGTTCGCTCCAAGCTGGGCTGTGTGCACGAACCCCCCGTTCAGCCC
GACCGCTGCGCCTTATCCGGTAACTATCGTCTTGAGTCCAACCCGGTAAGACACGACTTATCGCCACTGG
CAGCAGCCACTGGTAACAGGATTAGCAGAGCGAGGTATGTAGGCGGTGCTACAGAGTTCTTGAAGTGGTG
GCCTAACTACGGCTACACTAGAAGAACAGTATTTGGTATCTGCGCTCTGCTGAAGCCAGTTACCTTCGGA
AAAAGAGTTGGTAGCTCTTGATCCGGCAAACAAACCACCGCTGGTAGCGGTGGTTTTTTTGTTTGCAAGC
AGCAGATTACGCGCAGAAAAAAAGGATCTCAAGAAGATCCTTTGATCTTTTCTACGGGGTCTGACGCTCA
GTGGAACGAAAACTCACGTTAAGGGATTTTGGTCATGAGATTATCAAAAAGGATCTTCACCTAGATCCTT
TTAAATTAAAAATGAAGTTTTAAATCAATCTAAAGTATATATGAGTAAACTTGGTCTGACAGTTACCAAT
GCTTAATCAGTGAGGCACCTATCTCAGCGATCTGTCTATTTCGTTCATCCATAGTTGCCTGACTCCCCGT
CGTGTAGATAACTACGATACGGGAGGGCTTACCATCTGGCCCCAGTGCTGCAATGATACCGCGAGACCCA
CGCTCACCGGCTCCAGATTTATCAGCAATAAACCAGCCAGCCGGAAGGGCCGAGCGCAGAAGTGGTCCTG
CAACTTTATCCGCCTCCATCCAGTCTATTAATTGTTGCCGGGAAGCTAGAGTAAGTAGTTCGCCAGTTAA
TAGTTTGCGCAACGTTGTTGCCATTGCTACAGGCATCGTGGTGTCACGCTCGTCGTTTGGTATGGCTTCA
TTCAGCTCCGGTTCCCAACGATCAAGGCGAGTTACATGATCCCCCATGTTGTGCAAAAAAGCGGTTAGCT
CCTTCGGTCCTCCGATCGTTGTCAGAAGTAAGTTGGCCGCAGTGTTATCACTCATGGTTATGGCAGCACT
GCATAATTCTCTTACTGTCATGCCATCCGTAAGATGCTTTTCTGTGACTGGTGAGTACTCAACCAAGTCA
TTCTGAGAATAGTGTATGCGGCGACCGAGTTGCTCTTGCCCGGCGTCAATACGGGATAATACCGCGCCAC
ATAGCAGAACTTTAAAAGTGCTCATCATTGGAAAACGTTCTTCGGGGCGAAAACTCTCAAGGATCTTACC
GCTGTTGAGATCCAGTTCGATGTAACCCACTCGTGCACCCAACTGATCTTCAGCATCTTTTACTTTCACC
AGCGTTTCTGGGTGAGCAAAAACAGGAAGGCAAAATGCCGCAAAAAAGGGAATAAGGGCGACACGGAAAT
GTTGAATACTCATACTCTTCCTTTTTCAA
Features (pLannotate 1.2.2; 27 found; start..end, strand, type, name):
    148..200     -  misc_feature   bom (fragment): basis of mobility region from pBR322
    355..734     +  enhancer       CMV enhancer: human cytomegalovirus immediate early enhancer
    735..938     +  promoter       CMV promoter: human cytomegalovirus (CMV) immediate early promoter
    934..967     +  LTR            5' LTR (truncated) (fragment): truncated 5' long terminal repeat (LTR) from HIV-1
    983..1001    +  promoter       T7 promoter: promoter for bacteriophage T7 RNA polymerase
   1030..1113    +  CDS            COX8A (fragment): COX8A_HUMAN - Also known as COX8, COX8L. Experimental evidence at protein level: Swiss-Prot protein existence level 1. Component of the cytochrome c oxidase, the last enzyme in the mitochondrial electron transport chain which drives oxidative phosphorylation. The respiratory chain contains 3 multisubunit complexes succinate dehydrogenase (complex II, CII), ubiquinol- cytochrome c oxidoreductase (cytochrome b-c1 complex, complex III, CIII) and cytochrome c oxidase (complex IV, CIV), that cooperate to transfer electrons derived from NADH and succinate to molecular oxygen, creating an electrochem
   1114..1179    +  CDS            3xFLAG: three tandem FLAG® epitope tags, followed by an enterokinase cleavage site
   1192..1698    +  CDS            avrXa10 (fragment): AVX10_XANOO - Experimental evidence at protein level: Swiss-Prot protein existence level 1. Avirulence protein. Induces the hypersensitive response (HR)in rice plants carrying the resistance gene Xa10. Activity depends on the presence of the core repeat domains; replacement with repeat domains from other proteins (AvrBs3 of X.euvesicatoria (AC P14727) or AvrXa7 of this organism) does not elicit the HR. Probably acts as a transcription factor in its host plant (rice) to induce plant resistance or disease. From Xanthomonas oryzae pv. oryzae.
   2677..2796    +  CDS            avrBs3 (fragment): AVRB3_XANEU - Experimental evidence at protein level: Swiss-Prot protein existence level 1. Avirulence protein. Acts as a transcription factor in C.annuum plants. In susceptible plants lacking the Bs3 resistance gene induces expression of a number of genes, including genes homologous to a family of auxin-induced genes, alpha-expansin genes, pectate lyase, anthocyanidin glucoside rhamnosyl transferase and at least one transcription factor, UPA20. Their expression leads to plant hypertrophy in mesophyll cells, probably mainly mediated by UPA20 (PubMed:17962565). In resistant plants induces the h
   2797..3132    +  CDS            dddA (fragment): DDDA_BURC1 - Experimental evidence at protein level: Swiss-Prot protein existence level 1. Toxic component of a toxin-immunity protein module, which functions as a cellular contact-dependent growth inhibition (CDI) system. CDI modules allow bacteria to communicate with and inhibit the growth of closely related neighboring bacteria in a contact-dependent fashion. Bacteria that have this module inhibit or kill bacteria without it, giving them a growth advantage. Probably specifically inhibited by cognate immunity protein DddI (Probable). The C-terminal 163 residue fragment has double-stranded DN
   3142..3390    +  CDS            UGI: UNGI_BPPB2 - Experimental evidence at protein level: Swiss-Prot protein existence level 1. This protein binds specifically and reversibly to the host uracil-DNA glycosylase, preventing removal of uracil residues from PBS2 DNA by the host uracil-excision repair system. From Bacillus phage PBS2 (Bacteriophage PBS2).
   3457..4164    +  CDS            mCherry: mCherry is a basic (constitutively fluorescent) red fluorescent protein published in 2004, derived from Discosoma sp.. It is reported to be a very rapidly-maturing monomer with low acid sensitivity.
   4322..4343    +  promoter       SV40 promoter (fragment): SV40 enhancer and early promoter
   4364..4792    +  rep_origin     f1 ori (sequence partly withheld): f1 bacteriophage origin of replication; arrow indicates direction of (+) strand synthesis
   4806..5135    +  promoter       SV40 promoter: SV40 enhancer and early promoter
   5183..5230    +  promoter       EM7 promoter: synthetic bacterial promoter&nbsp
   5249..5647    +  CDS            BSD: blasticidin S deaminase; Aspergillus terreus BSD; confers resistance to blasticidin
   5648..5675    +  CDS            BleoR (fragment): antibiotic-binding protein; Sh ble from Streptoalloteichus hindustanus; confers resistance to bleomycin, phleomycin, and Zeocin™
   5685..5810    +  CDS            ble (fragment): BLE_KLEPN - Experimental evidence at protein level: Swiss-Prot protein existence level 1. Binding protein with a strong affinity to the bleomycin family of antibiotics. Binds to CL990; an antimitotic-antibiotic compound. From Klebsiella pneumoniae.
   5805..5926    +  polyA_signal   SV40 poly(A) signal: SV40 polyadenylation signal
   5999..6015    -  protein_bind   lac operator: The lac repressor binds to the lac operator to inhibit transcription in E. coli. This inhibition can be relieved by adding lactose or isopropyl-β-D-thiogalactopyranoside (IPTG). lac repressor encoded by lacI
   6023..6053    -  promoter       lac promoter: promoter for the E. coli lac operon
   6068..6089    -  protein_bind   CAP binding site: CAP binding activates transcription in the presence of cAMP. E. coli catabolite activator protein
   6102..6194    -  CDS            lacI (fragment): lac repressor; lacI; The lac repressor binds to the lac operator to inhibit transcription in E. coli. This inhibition can be relieved by adding lactose or isopropyl-β-D-thiogalactopyranoside (IPTG).
   6377..6965    -  rep_origin     ori: high-copy-number ColE1/pMB1/pBR322/pUC origin of replication
   7136..7996    -  CDS            AmpR: β-lactamase; bla; confers resistance to ampicillin, carbenicillin, and related antibiotics
   7997..89      -  promoter       AmpR promoter (across the origin): bla
