[The description below was written by a language model from this plasmid's Addgene catalogue record and pLannotate feature annotations shown in this document.]
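Description:
ND4.2-Left TALE-G1397-N-dead-mCherry is an 8,012-nt mammalian expression plasmid on a pCMV backbone that encodes the left half of a split, TALE-guided DddA-derived cytosine base editor directed at mitochondrial DNA. It is a catalytically inactive version. In bacteria it is maintained through a high-copy ColE1/pUC-type origin with ampicillin resistance (AmpR), and an f1 origin is also present. The backbone additionally carries an SV40 promoter/EM7 promoter cassette driving blasticidin S deaminase with an SV40 polyadenylation signal. This could in principle allow blasticidin selection, although the record does not describe that use. The short bleomycin-resistance, lac and HIV-1 LTR annotations are only fragments, probably backbone remnants or spurious matches.

The CMV enhancer and promoter drive a single synthetic open reading frame, and a T7 promoter lies just upstream of it. The frame begins with the COX8A mitochondrial targeting sequence, followed by a 3xFLAG epitope and a TALE array named for the ND4.2 left target site. The annotation tool detects the TALE array as avrXa10/avrBs3-like fragments flanking an unannotated repeat region. A two-residue linker joins the TALE to the G1397-N split fragment of the DddA double-stranded DNA deaminase, which carries the E1347A mutation referred to as "dead" in the name. One copy of uracil glycosylase inhibitor (UGI) follows. According to the insert name, a P2A peptide then separates mCherry so that it is made as a discrete red fluorescent protein, and an ATP5B 3'UTR closes the cassette. Neither the P2A nor the 3'UTR was annotated in the feature table.

The stated purpose is base editor expression in mammalian cells, with mCherry allowing transfected cells to be sorted. Given the inactivating mutation, the plasmid would most plausibly serve as a negative control, paired with a right-half TALE construct carrying the complementary DddA fragment, but the record does not say so.
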