Addgene plasmid #179683: ND4.2-Left TALE-G1397-N-dead-mCherry
Purpose: Expression of base editor in mammalian cells and for cell sorting
Depositing lab: David Liu. Depositing organization: Broad Institute. Publication: CRISPR-free base editors with enhanced activity and expanded targeting scope in mitochondrial and nuclear DNA. Mok BY, Kotrys AV, Raguram A, Huang TP, Mootha VK, Liu DR. Nat Biotechnol. 2022 Sep;40(9):1378-1387. doi: 10.1038/s41587-022-01256-8. Epub 2022 Apr 4. PubMed 35379961.
Backbone
  Vector backbone: pCMV
  Vector type: Mammalian Expression
Growth in bacteria
  Bacterial resistance: Ampicillin, 100 μg/mL
  Growth temperature: 37°C
  Growth strain: NEB Stable
  Copy number: High Copy
Gene/Insert
  Gene/Insert name: COX8a MTS_3xFLAG_ND4.2 Left TALE_2aa_DddA G1397-N (E1347A)_1xUGI_P2A_mCherry_ATP5B 3'UTR
  Species: Synthetic
  Mutation: E1347A
  Cloning method: Gibson Cloning
Terms and licenses: Academic/Nonprofit Terms; Industry Terms: Not Available to Industry
How to cite: ND4.2-Left TALE-G1397-N-dead-mCherry was a gift from David Liu (Addgene plasmid # 179683 ; http://n2t.net/addgene:179683 ; RRID:Addgene_179683)
